Addgene plasmid #58899: pBabe-Kras S17N
Purpose: Expresses human Kras with a S17N mutation
Depositing lab: Channing Der. Depositing organization: University of North Carolina at Chapel Hill.
Backbone
  Vector backbone: pBabe-puro
  Backbone manufacturer: unknown
  Backbone size w/o insert (bp): 5169
  Total vector size (bp): 5906
  Vector type: Mammalian Expression, Retroviral
  Selectable markers: Puromycin
Growth in bacteria
  Bacterial resistance: Ampicillin, 100 μg/mL
  Growth temperature: 37°C
  Growth strain: DH5alpha
  Copy number: Unknown
Gene/Insert
  Gene/Insert name: KRAS (alt names: K-Ras2A; RASK2)
  Species: H. sapiens (human)
  Insert size (bp): 600
  Mutation: S17N mutation
  GenBank ID: NM_004985.4 NP_004976.2
  Entrez Gene: KRAS (a.k.a. 'C-K-RAS, C-K-RAS, CFC2, K-RAS2A, K-RAS2B, K-RAS4A, K-RAS4B, K-Ras, K-Ras 2, KI-RAS, KRAS1, KRAS2, NS, NS3, OES, RALD, RASK2, c-Ki-ras, c-Ki-ras2)
  Tag / fusion protein: HA (N terminal on insert)
Terms and licenses: Academic/Nonprofit Terms; Industry Terms: Not Available to Industry
How to cite: pBabe-Kras S17N was a gift from Channing Der (Addgene plasmid # 58899 ; http://n2t.net/addgene:58899 ; RRID:Addgene_58899)
