[The description below was written by a language model from this plasmid's Addgene catalogue record and pLannotate feature annotations shown in this document.]
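Description:
pBabe-Kras S17N is a Moloney murine leukemia virus-based retroviral expression plasmid built on the pBabe-puro backbone, designed to deliver an HA-tagged human KRAS carrying an S17N substitution into mammalian cells. In bacteria it is maintained through a high-copy ColE1/pUC-type origin and selected with ampicillin via the β-lactamase gene and its native promoter. A small lacI fragment annotated across the sequence origin appears to be a backbone remnant with no evident function.

The retroviral unit is flanked by MMLV long terminal repeats. Downstream of the 5' LTR lie a packaging signal and a truncated gag segment lacking its start codon, which together promote efficient encapsidation of the genomic RNA when the plasmid is introduced into a packaging cell line that supplies the viral proteins in trans. The 5' LTR also serves as the promoter for the insert: a short HA epitope (annotated as a fragment of a 3xHA tag, consistent with the N-terminal HA tag in the catalogue entry) followed by the K-Ras coding sequence. An internal SV40 enhancer/early promoter then drives puromycin N-acetyltransferase, allowing selection of stably transduced cells. The 3' region is annotated as both a ΔU3 fragment and an adjacent full LTR, so the table does not clearly indicate a self-inactivating design.

In Ras proteins, S17N is generally known as a dominant-negative mutation, making the construct suited to stable expression studies that interfere with Ras signalling, although the record states only that it expresses the mutant. The sequenced record is 5,608 nt, somewhat shorter than the 5,906 bp listed in the catalogue; the discrepancy is not explained.
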