Features (pLannotate 1.2.2; 13 found; start..end, strand, type, name):
    234..822     -  rep_origin     ori: high-copy-number ColE1/pMB1/pBR322/pUC origin of replication
    982..1842    -  CDS            AmpR: β-lactamase; bla; confers resistance to ampicillin, carbenicillin, and related antibiotics
   1843..1947    -  promoter       AmpR promoter: bla
   1978..2372    +  LTR            LTR (fragment): long terminal repeat from Moloney murine leukemia virus
   2496..2770    +  misc_feature   MESV Ψ (fragment): packaging signal of murine embryonic stem cell virus
   2837..3253    +  CDS            gag (truncated): truncated Moloney murine leukemia virus (MMLV) gag gene lacking the start codon
   3279..3302    +  CDS            3xHA (fragment): three tandem HA epitope tags
   3330..3896    +  CDS            K-Ras: human small GTPase proto-oncoprotein
   3913..4242    +  promoter       SV40 promoter: SV40 enhancer and early promoter
   4252..4851    +  CDS            PuroR (fragment): puromycin N-acetyltransferase; pac from Streptomyces; confers resistance to puromycin
   4950..5071    +  LTR            3' LTR (ΔU3) (fragment): self-inactivating 3' long terminal repeat (LTR) from Moloney murine leukemia virus
   5072..5541    +  LTR            LTR: long terminal repeat from Moloney murine leukemia virus
   5607..51      -  CDS            lacI (fragment) (across the origin): lac repressor; lacI; The lac repressor binds to the lac operator to inhibit transcription in E. coli. This inhibition can be relieved by adding lactose or isopropyl-β-D-thiogalactopyranoside (IPTG).
>Addgene plasmid #58899 | pBabe-Kras S17N | addgene full sequence | sequence record 158643 | Addgene NGS result
CATTAATGAATCGGCCAACGCGCGGGGAGAGGCGGTTTGCGTATTGGGCGCTCTTCCGCTTCCTCGCTCA
CTGACTCGCTGCGCTCGGTCGTTCGGCTGCGGCGAGCGGTATCAGCTCACTCAAAGGCGGTAATACGGTT
ATCCACAGAATCAGGGGATAACGCAGGAAAGAACATGTGAGCAAAAGGCCAGCAAAAGGCCAGGAACCGT
AAAAAGGCCGCGTTGCTGGCGTTTTTCCATAGGCTCCGCCCCCCTGACGAGCATCACAAAAATCGACGCT
CAAGTCAGAGGTGGCGAAACCCGACAGGACTATAAAGATACCAGGCGTTTCCCCCTGGAAGCTCCCTCGT
GCGCTCTCCTGTTCCGACCCTGCCGCTTACCGGATACCTGTCCGCCTTTCTCCCTTCGGGAAGCGTGGCG
CTTTCTCATAGCTCACGCTGTAGGTATCTCAGTTCGGTGTAGGTCGTTCGCTCCAAGCTGGGCTGTGTGC
ACGAACCCCCCGTTCAGCCCGACCGCTGCGCCTTATCCGGTAACTATCGTCTTGAGTCCAACCCGGTAAG
ACACGACTTATCGCCACTGGCAGCAGCCACTGGTAACAGGATTAGCAGAGCGAGGTATGTAGGCGGTGCT
ACAGAGTTCTTGAAGTGGTGGCCTAACTACGGCTACACTAGAAGAACAGTATTTGGTATCTGCGCTCTGC
TGAAGCCAGTTACCTTCGGAAAAAGAGTTGGTAGCTCTTGATCCGGCAAACAAACCACCGCTGGTAGCGG
TGGTTTTTTTGTTTGCAAGCAGCAGATTACGCGCAGAAAAAAAGGATCTCAAGAAGATCCTTTGATCTTT
TCTACGGGGTCTGACGCTCAGTGGAACGAAAACTCACGTTAAGGGATTTTGGTCATGAGATTATCAAAAA
GGATCTTCACCTAGATCCTTTTGCGGCCGCAAATCAATCTAAAGTATATATGAGTAAACTTGGTCTGACA
GTTACCAATGCTTAATCAGTGAGGCACCTATCTCAGCGATCTGTCTATTTCGTTCATCCATAGTTGCCTG
ACTCCCCGTCGTGTAGATAACTACGATACGGGAGGGCTTACCATCTGGCCCCAGTGCTGCAATGATACCG
CGAGACCCACGCTCACCGGCTCCAGATTTATCAGCAATAAACCAGCCAGCCGGAAGGGCCGAGCGCAGAA
GTGGTCCTGCAACTTTATCCGCCTCCATCCAGTCTATTAATTGTTGCCGGGAAGCTAGAGTAAGTAGTTC
GCCAGTTAATAGTTTGCGCAACGTTGTTGCCATTGCTACAGGCATCGTGGTGTCACGCTCGTCGTTTGGT
ATGGCTTCATTCAGCTCCGGTTCCCAACGATCAAGGCGAGTTACATGATCCCCCATGTTGTGCAAAAAAG
CGGTTAGCTCCTTCGGTCCTCCGATCGTTGTCAGAAGTAAGTTGGCCGCAGTGTTATCACTCATGGTTAT
GGCAGCACTGCATAATTCTCTTACTGTCATGCCATCCGTAAGATGCTTTTCTGTGACTGGTGAGTACTCA
ACCAAGTCATTCTGAGAATAGTGTATGCGGCGACCGAGTTGCTCTTGCCCGGCGTCAATACGGGATAATA
CCGCGCCACATAGCAGAACTTTAAAAGTGCTCATCATTGGAAAACGTTCTTCGGGGCGAAAACTCTCAAG
GATCTTACCGCTGTTGAGATCCAGTTCGATGTAACCCACTCGTGCACCCAACTGATCTTCAGCATCTTTT
ACTTTCACCAGCGTTTCTGGGTGAGCAAAAACAGGAAGGCAAAATGCCGCAAAAAAGGGAATAAGGGCGA
CACGGAAATGTTGAATACTCATACTCTTCCTTTTTCAATATTATTGAAGCATTTATCAGGGTTATTGTCT
CATGAGCGGATACATATTTGAATGTATTTAGAAAAATAAACAAATAGGGGTTCCGCGCACATTTCCCCGA
AAAGTGCCACCTGCAGCCTGAATATGGGCCAAACAGGATATCTGTGGTAAGCAGTTCCTGCCCCGGCTCA
GGGCCAAGAACAGATGGTCCCCAGATGCGGTCCAGCCCTCAGCAGTTTCTAGAGAACCATCAGATGTTTC
CAGGGTGCCCCAAGGACCTGAAATGACCCTGTGCCTTATTTGAACTAACCAATCAGTTCGCTTCTCGCTT
CTGTTCGCGCGCTTCTGCTCCCCGAGCTCAATAAAAGAGCCCACAACCCCTCACTCGGGGCGCCAGTCCT
CCGATTGACTGAGTCGCCCGGGTACCCGTGTATCCAATAAACCCTCTTGCAGTTGCATCCGACTTGTGGT
CTCGCTGTTCCTTGGGAGGGTCTCCTCTGAGTGATTGACTACCCGTCAGCGGGGGTCTTTCATTTGGGGG
CTCGTCCGGGATCGGGAGACCCCTGCCCAGGGACCACCGACCCACCACCGGGAGGCAAGCTGGCCAGCAA
CTTATCTGTGTCTGTCCGATTGTCTAGTGTCTATGACTGATTTTATGCGCCTGCGTCGGTACTAGTTAGC
TAACTAGCTCTGTATCTGGCGGACCCGTGGTGGAACTGACGAGTTCTGAACACCCGGCCGCAACCCTGGG
AGACGTCCCAGGGACTTTGGGGGCCGTTTTTGTGGCCCGACCTGAGGAAGGGAGTCGATGTGGAATCCGA
CCCCGTCAGGATATGTGGTTCTGGTAGGAGACGAGAACCTAAAACAGTTCCCGCCTCCGTCTGAATTTTT
GCTTTCGGTTTGGAACCGAAGCCGCGCGTCTTGTCTGCTGCAGCGCTGCAGCATCGTTCTGTGTTGTCTC
TGTCTGACTGTGTTTCTGTATTTGTCTGAAAATTAGGGCCAGACTGTTACCACTCCCTTAAGTTTGACCT
TAGGTCACTGGAAAGATGTCGAGCGGATCGCTCACAACCAGTCGGTAGATGTCAAGAAGAGACGTTGGGT
TACCTTCTGCTCTGCAGAATGGCCAACCTTTAACGTCGGATGGCCGCGAGACGGCACCTTTAACCGAGAC
CTCATCACCCAGGTTAAGATCAAGGTCTTTTCACCTGGCCCGCATGGACACCCAGACCAGGTCCCCTACA
TCGTGACCTGGGAAGCCTTGGCTTTTGACCCCCCTCCCTGGGTCAAGCCCTTTGTACACCCTAAGCCTCC
GCCTCCTCTTCCTCCATCCGCCCCGTCTCTCCCCCTTGAACCTCCTCGTTCGACCCCGCCTCGATCCTCC
CTTTATCCAGCCCTCACTCCTTCTCTAGGCGCCGGCCGGATCAATGGCTTCAAGTTATCCATATGATGTG
CCCGACTATGCCTCACTTGGAGGACCCTCTGGATCCACCATGACTGAATATAAACTTGTGGTAGTTGGAG
CTGGCGGCGTAGGCAAGAACGCCTTGACGATACAGCTAATTCAGAATCATTTTGTGGACGAATATGATCC
AACAATAGAGGATTCCTACAGGAAGCAAGTAGTAATTGATGGAGAAACCTGTCTCTTGGATATTCTCGAC
ACAGCAGGTCAAGAGGAGTACAGTGCAATGAGGGACCAGTACATGAGGACTGGGGAGGGCTTTCTTTGTG
TATTTGCCATAAATAATACTAAATCATTTGAAGATATTCACCATTATAGAGAACAAATTAAAAGAGTTAA
GGACTCTGAAGATGTACCTATGGTCCTAGTAGGAAATAAATGTGATTTGCCTTCCAGAACAGTAGACACA
AAACAGGCTCAGGACTTAGCAAGAAGTTATGGAATTCCTTTTATTGAAACATCAGCAAAGACAAGACAGG
GTGTTGATGATGCCTTCTATACATTAGTTCGAGAAATTCGAAAACATAAAGAAAAGATGAGCAAAGATGG
TAAAAAGAAGAAAAAGAAGTCAAAGACAAAGTGTGTAATTATGTAAGTCGACCCTGTGGAATGTGTGTCA
GTTAGGGTGTGGAAAGTCCCCAGGCTCCCCAGCAGGCAGAAGTATGCAAAGCATGCATCTCAATTAGTCA
GCAACCAGGTGTGGAAAGTCCCCAGGCTCCCCAGCAGGCAGAAGTATGCAAAGCATGCATCTCAATTAGT
CAGCAACCATAGTCCCGCCCCTAACTCCGCCCATCCCGCCCCTAACTCCGCCCAGTTCCGCCCATTCTCC
GCCCCATGGCTGACTAATTTTTTTTATTTATGCAGAGGCCGAGGCCGCCTCGGCCTCTGAGCTATTCCAG
AAGTAGTGAGGAGGCTTTTTTGGAGGCCTAGGCTTTTGCAAAAAGCTTACCATGACCGAGTACAAGCCCA
CGGTGCGCCTCGCCACCCGCGACGACGTCCCCAGGGCCGTACGCACCCTCGCCGCCGCGTTCGCCGACTA
CCCCGCCATGCGCCACACCGTCGATCCGGACCGCCACATCGAGCGGGTCACCGAGCTGCAAGAACTCTTC
CTCACGCGCGTCGGGCTCGACATCGGCAAGGTGTGGGTCGCGGACGACGGCGCCGCGGTGGCGGTCTGGA
CCACGCCGGAGAGCGTCGAAGCGGGGGCGGTGTTCGCCGAGATCGGCCCGCGCATGGCCGAGTTGAGCGG
TTCCCGGCTGGCCGCGCAGCAACAGATGGAAGGCCTCCTGGCGCCGCACCGGCCCAAGGAGCCCGCGTGG
TTCCTGGCCACCGTCGGCGTCTCGCCCGACCACCAGGGCAAGGGTCTGGGCAGCGCCGTCGTGCTCCCCG
GAGTGGAGGCGGCCGAGCGCGCCGGGGTGCCCGCCTTCCTGGAGACCTCCGCGCCCCGCAACCTCCCCTT
CTACGAGCGGCTCGGCTTCACCGTCACCGCCGACGTCGAGGTGCCCGAAGGACCGCGCACCTGGTGCATG
ACCCGCAAGCCCGGTGCCTGACGCCCGCCCCACGACCCGCAGCGCCCGACCGAAAGGAGCGCACGACCCC
ATGCATCGATAAAATAAAAGATTTTATTTAGTCTCCAGAAAAAGGGGGGAATGAAAGACCCCACCTGTAG
GTTTGGCAAGCTAGCTTAAGTAACGCCATTTTGCAAGGCATGGAAAAATACATAACTGAGAATAGAGAAG
TTCAGATCAAGGTCAGGAACAGATGGAACAGCTGAATATGGGCCAAACAGGATATCTGTGGTAAGCAGTT
CCTGCCCCGGCTCAGGGCCAAGAACAGATGGAACAGCTGAATATGGGCCAAACAGGATATCTGTGGTAAG
CAGTTCCTGCCCCGGCTCAGGGCCAAGAACAGATGGTCCCCAGATGCGGTCCAGCCCTCAGCAGTTTCTA
GAGAACCATCAGATGTTTCCAGGGTGCCCCAAGGACCTGAAATGACCCTGTGCCTTATTTGAACTAACCA
ATCAGTTCGCTTCTCGCTTCTGTTCGCGCGCTTCTGCTCCCCGAGCTCAATAAAAGAGCCCACAACCCCT
CACTCGGGGCGCCAGTCCTCCGATTGACTGAGTCGCCCGGGTACCCGTGTATCCAATAAACCCTCTTGCA
GTTGCATCCGACTTGTGGTCTCGCTGTTCCTTGGGAGGGTCTCCTCTGAGTGATTGACTACCCGTCAGCG
GGGGTCTTTCACATGCAGCATGTATCAAAATTAATTTGGTTTTTTTTCTTAAGTATTTACATTAAATGGC
CATAGTTG
