>Addgene plasmid #58899 | pBabe-Kras S17N | addgene partial sequence | sequence record 95314 | pBABE5 5'-CTTTATCCAGCCCTCAC-3'
GATCAATGGCTTCAAGTTATCCATATGATGTGCCCGACTATGCCTCACTTGGAGGACCCTCTGGATCCAC
CATGACTGAATATAAACTTGTGGTAGTTGGAGCTGGCGGCGTAGGCAAGAACGCCTTGACGATACAGCTA
ATTCAGAATCATTTTGTGGACGAATATGATCCAACAATAGAGGATTCCTACAGGAAGCAAGTAGTAATTG
ATGGAGAAACCTGTCTCTTGGATATTCTCGACACAGCAGGTCAAGAGGAGTACAGTGCAATGAGGGACCA
GTACATGAGGACTGGGGAGGGCTTTCTTTGTGTATTTGCCATAAATAATACTAAATCATTTGAAGATATT
CACCATTATAGAGAACAAATTAAAAGAGTTAAGGACTCTGAAGATGTACCTATGGTCCTAGTAGGAAATA
AATGTGATTTGCCTTCCAGAACAGTAGACACAAAACAGGCTCAGGACTTAGCAAGAAGTTATGGAATTCC
TTTTATTGAAACATCAGCAAAGACAAGACAGGGTGTTGATGATGCCTTCTATACATTAGTTCGAGAAATT
CGAAAACATAAAGAAAAGATGAGCAAAGATGGTAAAAAGAAGAAAAAGAAGTCAAAGACAAAGTGTGTAA
TTATGTAAGTCGACCCTGTGGAATGTGTGTCAGTTAGGGTGTGGAAAGTCCCCAGGCTCCCCAGCAGGCA
GAAGTATGCAAAGCATGCATCTCAATTAGTCAGCAACCAGGTGTGGAAAGTCCCCAGGCTCCCCAGCAGG
CAGAAGTATGCAAAGCATGCATCTCAATTAGTCAGCAACCATAGTCCCGCCCCTAACTCCGCCCATCCCG
CCCCTAACTCCGCCCAGTTCCGCCCATTCTCCGCCCCATGGCTGACTAATTTTTTT
