>Addgene plasmid #58899 | pBabe-Kras S17N | addgene partial sequence | sequence record 95318 | SV40pro-F2 5'-CCCCATGGCTGACTAATTTTT-3'
AGGCCGAGGCCGCCTCGGCCTCTGAGCTATTCCAGAAGTAGTGAGGAGGCTTTTTTGGAGGCCTAGGCTT
TTGCAAAAAGCTTACCATGACCGAGTACAAGCCCACGGTGCGCCTCGCCACCCGCGACGACGTCCCCAGG
GCCGTACGCACCCTCGCCGCCGCGTTCGCCGACTACCCCGCCATGCGCCACACCGTCGATCCGGACCGCC
ACATCGAGCGGGTCACCGAGCTGCAAGAACTCTTCCTCACGCGCGTCGGGCTCGACATCGGCAAGGTGTG
GGTCGCGGACGACGGCGCCGCGGTGGCGGTCTGGACCACGCCGGAGAGCGTCGAAGCGGGGGCGGTGTTC
GCCGAGATCGGCCCGCGCATGGCCGAGTTGAGCGGTTCCCGGCTGGCCGCGCAGCAACAGATGGAAGGCC
TCCTGGCGCCGCACCGGCCCAAGGAGCCCGCGTGGTTCCTGGCCACCGTCGGCGTCTCGCCCGACCACCA
GGGCAAGGGTCTGGGCAGCGCCGTCGTGCTCCCCGGAGTGGAGGCGGCCGAGCGCGCCGGGGTGCCCGCC
TTCCTGGAGACCTCCGCGCCCCGCAACCTCCCCTTCTACGAGCGGCTCGGCTTCACCGTCACCGCCGACG
TCGAGGTGCCCGAAGGACCGCGCACCTGGTGCATGACCCGCAAGCCCGGTGCCTGACGCCCGCCCCACGA
CCCGCAGCGCCCGACCGAAAGGAGCGCACGACCCCATGCATCGATAAAATAAAAGATTTTATTTAGTCTC
CAGAAAAAGGGGGGAATGAAAGACCCCACCTGTAGGTTTGGCAAGCTAGCTTAAGTAACGCCATTTTGCA
AGGCATGGAAAAATACATAACTGAGAATAGAGAAGTTCAGATCAAGGTCAGGAACAGATGGAACAGCTGA
ATATGGGCCAAACAGGATATCTGTGGTAAGCAGTTCCTGCCCCGGCTCAGGGCCAAGAACAGATGGAACA
GCTGAATATGGGCCAAACAGGATATCTGTGGTAAG
